>Addgene plasmid #68437 | pU1/Sm/3' Box_(GLuc)_TOP1 | depositor full sequence | sequence record 124681 | Full Sequence
TTACCAATGCTTAATCAGTGAGGCACCTATCTCAGCGATCTGTCTATTTCGTTCATCCATAGTTGCCTGA
CTCCCCGTCGTGTAGATAACTACGATACGGGAGGGCTTACCATCTGGCCCCAGTGCTGCAATGATACCGC
GAGACCCACGCTCACCGGCTCCAGATTTATCAGCAATAAACCAGCCAGCCGGAAGGGCCGAGCGCAGAAG
TGGTCCTGCAACTTTATCCGCCTCCATCCAGTCTATTAATTGTTGCCGGGAAGCTAGAGTAAGTAGTTCG
CCAGTTAATAGTTTGCGCAACGTTGTTGCCATTGCTACAGGCATCGTGGTGTCACGCTCGTCGTTTGGTA
TGGCTTCATTCAGCTCCGGTTCCCAACGATCAAGGCGAGTTACATGATCCCCCATGTTGTGCAAAAAAGC
GGTTAGCTCCTTCGGTCCTCCGATCGTTGTCAGAAGTAAGTTGGCCGCAGTGTTATCACTCATGGTTATG
GCAGCACTGCATAATTCTCTTACTGTCATGCCATCCGTAAGATGCTTTTCTGTGACTGGTGAGTACTCAA
CCAAGTCATTCTGAGAATAGTGTATGCGGCGACCGAGTTGCTCTTGCCCGGCGTCAATACGGGATAATAC
CGCGCCACATAGCAGAACTTTAAAAGTGCTCATCATTGGAAAACGTTCTTCGGGGCGAAAACTCTCAAGG
ATCTTACCGCTGTTGAGATCCAGTTCGATGTAACCCACTCGTGCACCCAACTGATCTTCAGCATCTTTTA
CTTTCACCAGCGTTTCTGGGTGAGCAAAAACAGGAAGGCAAAATGCCGCAAAAAAGGGAATAAGGGCGAC
ACGGAAATGTTGAATACTCATACTCTTCCTTTTTCAATATTATTGAAGCATTTATCAGGGTTATTGTCTC
ATGAGCGGATACATATTTGAATGTATTTAGAAAAATAAACAAATAGGGGTTCCGCGCACATTTCCCCGAA
AAGTGCCACCTGACGTCTAAGAAACCATTATTATCATGACATTAACCTATAAAAATAGGCGTATCACGAG
GCCCTTTGCGCGTTTCGGTGATGACGGTGAAAACCTCTGACACATGCAGCTCCCGGTCACAGCTTGTCTG
TAAGCGGATGCCGGGAGCAGACAAGCCCGTCAGGGCGCGTCAGCGGGTGTTGGCGGGTGTCGGGGCTGGC
TTAACTATGCGGCATCAGAGCAGATTGTACTGAGAGTGCACCATATGCGGTGTGAAATACCGCACAGATG
CGTAAGGAGAAAATACCGCATCAGGCGCCATTCGCCATTCAGGCTGCGCAACTGTTGGGAAGGGCGATCG
GTGCGGGCCTCTTCGCTATTACGCCAGCTGGCGAAAGGGGGATGTGCTGCAAGGCGATTAAGTTGGGTAA
CGCCAGGGTTTTCCCAGTCACGACGTTGTAAAACGACGGCCAGTGAATTCCTAAGGACCAGCTTCTTTGG
GAGAGAACAGACGCAGGGGCGGGAGGGAAAAAGGGAGAGGCAGACGTCACTTCCCCTTGGCGGCTCTGGC
AGCAGATTGGTCGGTTGAGTGGCAGAAAGGCAGACGGGGACTGGGCAAGGCACTGTCGGTGACATCACGG
ACAGGGCGACTTCTATGTAGATGAGGCAGCGCAGAGGCTGCTGCTTCGCCACTTGCTGCTTCACCACGAA
GGAGTTCCCGTGCCCTGGGAGCGGGTTCAGGACCGCTGATCGGAAGTGAGAATCCCAGCTGTGTGTCAGG
GCTGGAAAGGGCTCGGGAGTGCGCGGGGCAAGTGACCGTGTGTGTAAAGAGTGAGGCGTATGAGGCTGTG
TCGGGGCAGAGGCCCAAGATCTCAGATCTAGATACGACTCACTATGTTTAAGAGCTATGCTGGAAACAGC
ATAGCAAGTTTAAATAAGGCTAGTCCGTTATCAACTTGAAAAAGTGGCACCGAGTCGGTGCTTCATTGGA
ATTGCGGGAAAGGGGTCAACAGCCGTTCAGTACCAAGTCTCAGGGGAAACTTTGAGATGGCCTTGCAAAG
GGTATGGTAATAAGCTGACGGACATGGTCCTAACACGCAGCCAAGTCCTAAGTCAACAGTCTGGAGCAGA
CGATATGGCGTCGCTCCTCTCCACGAGAGCATATGGGCTCCGTGGTCTCCAGCAGACGATATGGCGTCGC
TGGTCTCTGTTGATATGGATGCAGTTCACAGCAAGTTCAGAGAAATCTGAACTTGCTGGATTTTTGGAGC
AGGGAGATGGAATAGGAGCTTGCTCCGTCCACTCCACGCATCGACCTGGTATTGCAGTACCTCCAGGAAC
GGTGCACCCACTTTCTGGAGTTTCAAAAGTAGACTGTACGCTAAGGGTCATATCTTTTTTTGTTTGGTTT
GTGTCTTGGTTGGCGTCTTAAGCTTGGCGTAATCATGGTCATAGCTGTTTCCTGTGTGAAATTGTTATCC
GCTCACAATTCCACACAACATACGAGCCGGAAGCATAAAGTGTAAAGCCTGGGGTGCCTAATGAGTGAGC
TAACTCACATTAATTGCGTTGCGCTCACTGCCCGCTTTCCAGTCGGGAAACCTGTCGTGCCAGCTGCATT
AATGAATCGGCCAACGCGCGGGGAGAGGCGGTTTGCGTATTGGGCGCTCTTCCGCTTCCTCGCTCACTGA
CTCGCTGCGCTCGGTCGTTCGGCTGCGGCGAGCGGTATCAGCTCACTCAAAGGCGGTAATACGGTTATCC
ACAGAATCAGGGGATAACGCAGGAAAGAACATGTGAGCAAAAGGCCAGCAAAAGGCCAGGAACCGTAAAA
AGGCCGCGTTGCTGGCGTTTTTCCATAGGCTCCGCCCCCCTGACGAGCATCACAAAAATCGACGCTCAAG
TCAGAGGTGGCGAAACCCGACAGGACTATAAAGATACCAGGCGTTTCCCCCTGGAAGCTCCCTCGTGCGC
TCTCCTGTTCCGACCCTGCCGCTTACCGGATACCTGTCCGCCTTTCTCCCTTCGGGAAGCGTGGCGCTTT
CTCATAGCTCACGCTGTAGGTATCTCAGTTCGGTGTAGGTCGTTCGCTCCAAGCTGGGCTGTGTGCACGA
ACCCCCCGTTCAGCCCGACCGCTGCGCCTTATCCGGTAACTATCGTCTTGAGTCCAACCCGGTAAGACAC
GACTTATCGCCACTGGCAGCAGCCACTGGTAACAGGATTAGCAGAGCGAGGTATGTAGGCGGTGCTACAG
AGTTCTTGAAGTGGTGGCCTAACTACGGCTACACTAGAAGAACAGTATTTGGTATCTGCGCTCTGCTGAA
GCCAGTTACCTTCGGAAAAAGAGTTGGTAGCTCTTGATCCGGCAAACAAACCACCGCTGGTAGCGGTGGT
TTTTTTGTTTGCAAGCAGCAGATTACGCGCAGAAAAAAAGGATCTCAAGAAGATCCTTTGATCTTTTCTA
CGGGGTCTGACGCTCAGTGGAACGAAAACTCACGTTAAGGGATTTTGGTCATGAGATTATCAAAAAGGAT
CTTCACCTAGATCCTTTTAAATTAAAAATGAAGTTTTAAATCAATCTAAAGTATATATGAGTAAACTTGG
TCTGACAG
Features (pLannotate 1.2.2; 12 found; start..end, strand, type, name):
      1..861     -  CDS            AmpR: β-lactamase; bla; confers resistance to ampicillin, carbenicillin, and related antibiotics
    862..966     -  promoter       AmpR promoter: bla
   1058..1090    +  CDS            rop (fragment): Rop protein, which maintains plasmids at low copy number; rop
   1186..1285    +  misc_feature   bom (fragment): basis of mobility region from pBR322
   1291..1448    -  CDS            lacZα (fragment): LacZα fragment of β-galactosidase; lacZ fragment
   1884..1951    +  misc_RNA       tracrRNA (fragment): trans-activating CRISPR RNA for the Streptococcus pyogenes CRISPR/Cas9 system
   2165..2321    +  ncRNA          U2 (fragment): Accession: RF00004 - U2 spliceosomal RNA
   2442..2458    -  protein_bind   lac operator: The lac repressor binds to the lac operator to inhibit transcription in E. coli. This inhibition can be relieved by adding lactose or isopropyl-β-D-thiogalactopyranoside (IPTG). lac repressor encoded by lacI
   2466..2496    -  promoter       lac promoter: promoter for the E. coli lac operon
   2511..2532    -  protein_bind   CAP binding site: CAP binding activates transcription in the presence of cAMP. E. coli catabolite activator protein
   2545..2637    -  CDS            lacI (fragment): lac repressor; lacI; The lac repressor binds to the lac operator to inhibit transcription in E. coli. This inhibition can be relieved by adding lactose or isopropyl-β-D-thiogalactopyranoside (IPTG).
   2820..3408    -  rep_origin     ori: high-copy-number ColE1/pMB1/pBR322/pUC origin of replication
