[The description below was written by a language model from this plasmid's Addgene catalogue record and pLannotate feature annotations shown in this document.]
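Description:
pU1/Sm/3' Box_(GLuc)_TOP1 is a small (about 3.6 kb) plasmid for transient expression of a CRISPR-Display guide RNA in mammalian cells, built on the pNEB193 cloning backbone. It is propagated in E. coli through a high-copy ColE1/pUC-type origin and selected with ampicillin via the β-lactamase gene and its native promoter. Remnants of the pUC-style cloning region are also annotated: a lacZα fragment, the lac promoter, operator and CAP site, and short lacI, rop and bom fragments. These flank the insert and play no role in mammalian expression. The plasmid carries no mammalian selection marker and no Cas9 gene, so a Cas9 or dCas9 protein must come from another construct.

The payload is the synthetic "TOP1" RNA, transcribed by RNA polymerase II from the human U1 snRNA promoter rather than from a conventional Pol III promoter. TOP1 consists of an S. pyogenes-type sgRNA core, detected in the feature table as a tracrRNA fragment, whose spacer targets a site in a Gaussia luciferase (GLuc) reporter. Its 3' end carries an accessory domain made of the Tetrahymena P4-P6 domain followed by a cassette of PP7 stem-loops, which are binding sites for the PP7 coat protein. Transcript 3' end formation relies on the U1 snRNA 3' Box, preceded by an Sm box from U2 snRNA, consistent with the annotated U2 fragment downstream of the guide scaffold. The U1 promoter, P4-P6 domain, PP7 loops and 3' Box are described by the depositor but were not picked up by the automated annotation. The construct serves to test whether large RNA cargo appended to an sgRNA, expressed from an snRNA-style backbone, can be delivered to a defined reporter locus.
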