Addgene plasmid #68437: pU1/Sm/3' Box_(GLuc)_TOP1
Purpose: Transient expression of the "TOP1" construct, targeting the GLuc reporter, in mammalian cells. U1Pro/SmBox/3' Box expression backbone.
Depositing lab: John Rinn. Depositing organization: Harvard University. Publication: Multiplexable, locus-specific targeting of long RNAs with CRISPR-Display. Shechner DM, Hacisuleyman E, Younger ST, Rinn JL. Nat Methods. 2015 Jul;12(7):664-70. doi: 10.1038/nmeth.3433. Epub 2015 Jun 1. PubMed 26030444.
Backbone
  Vector backbone: pNEB193
  Backbone manufacturer: NEB
  Vector type: Mammalian Expression, CRISPR, Synthetic Biology
Growth in bacteria
  Bacterial resistance: Ampicillin, 100 μg/mL
  Growth temperature: 37°C
  Growth strain: DH5alpha
  Copy number: High Copy
Gene/Insert
  Gene/Insert name: TOP1 construct
  gRNA/shRNA sequence: gRNA: GATCTAGATACGACTCACTAT
  Species: Synthetic
  Promoter: human U1
  Cloning method: Ligation Independent Cloning
  Sequencing primers: 5′ M13F; 3′ M13R
Terms and licenses: Academic/Nonprofit Terms; Industry Terms: Not Available to Industry
Depositor comments: sgRNA core targets the (ATCTAGATACGACTCACTAT) sequence in the Gluc reporter. Contains a 3' -"accessory domain," comprising the T. thermophilia P4-P6 domain appended with a casette of PP7 stem-loops. Trascription termination is by the U1 snRNA 3' Box system, preceeded by the U2 snRNA sm Box.
How to cite: pU1/Sm/3' Box_(GLuc)_TOP1 was a gift from John Rinn (Addgene plasmid # 68437 ; http://n2t.net/addgene:68437 ; RRID:Addgene_68437)
