>Addgene plasmid #68437 | pU1/Sm/3' Box_(GLuc)_TOP1 | addgene partial sequence | sequence record 124679 | M13-F20 5'-TGTAAAACGACGGCCAGT-3'
GGGCGGGAGGGAAAAAGGGAGAGGCAGACGTCACTTCCCCTTGGCGGCTCTGGCAGCAGATTGGTCGGTT
GAGTGGCAGAAAGGCAGACGGGGACTGGGCAAGGCACTGTCGGTGACATCACGGACAGGGCGACTTCTAT
GTAGATGAGGCAGCGCAGAGGCTGCTGCTTCGCCACTTGCTGCTTCACCACGAAGGAGTTCCCGTGCCCT
GGGAGCGGGTTCAGGACCGCTGATCGGAAGTGAGAATCCCAGCTGTGTGTCAGGGCTGGAAAGGGCTCGG
GAGTGCGCGGGGCAAGTGACCGTGTGTGTAAAGAGTGAGGCGTATGAGGCTGTGTCGGGGCAGAGGCCCA
AGATCTCAGATCTAGATACGACTCACTATGTTTAAGAGCTATGCTGGAAACAGCATAGCAAGTTTAAATA
AGGCTAGTCCGTTATCAACTTGAAAAAGTGGCACCGAGTCGGTGCTTCATTGGAATTGCGGGAAAGGGGT
CAACAGCCGTTCAGTACCAAGTCTCAGGGGAAACTTTGAGATGGCCTTGCAAAGGGTATGGTAATAAGCT
GACGGACATGGTCCTAACACGCAGCCAAGTCCTAAGTCAACAGTCTGGAGCAGACGATATGGCGTCGCTC
CTCTCCACGAGAGCATATGGGCTCCGTGGTCTCCAGCAGACGATATGGCGTCGCTGGTCTCTGTTGATAT
GGATGCAGTTCACAGCAAGTTCAGAGAAATCTGAACTTGCTGGATTTTTGGAGCAGGGAGATGGAATAGG
AGCTTGCTCCGTCCACTCCACGCATCGACCTGGTATTGCAGTACCTCCAGGAACGGTGCACCCACTTTCT
GGAGTTTCAAAAGTAGACTGTACGCTAAGGGTCATATCTTTTTTTGTTTGGTTTGTGTCTTGGTTGGCGT
CTTAAAAGCTTGG
