>Addgene plasmid #68437 | pU1/Sm/3' Box_(GLuc)_TOP1 | addgene partial sequence | sequence record 124680 | M13-Rev 5'-CAGGAAACAGCTATGACC-3'
CCACCGGACACAAACCAAACAAAAAAAGATATGACCCTTAGCGTACAGTCTACTTTTGAAACTCCAGAAA
GTGGGTGCACCGTTCCTGGAGGTACTGCAATACCAGGTCGATGCGTGGAGTGGACGGAGCAAGCTCCTAT
TCCATCTCCCTGCTCCAAAAATCCAGCAAGTTCAGATTTCTCTGAACTTGCTGTGAACTGCATCCATATC
AACAGAGACCAGCGACGCCATATCGTCTGCTGGAGACCACGGAGCCCATATGCTCTCGTGGAGAGGAGCG
ACGCCATATCGTCTGCTCCAGACTGTTGACTTAGGACTTGGCTGCGTGTTAGGACCATGTCCGTCAGCTT
ATTACCATACCCTTTGCAAGGCCATCTCAAAGTTTCCCCTGAGACTTGGTACTGAACGGCTGTTGACCCC
TTTCCCGCAATTCCAATGAAGCACCGACTCGGTGCCACTTTTTCAAGTTGATAACGGACTAGCCTTATTT
AAACTTGCTATGCTGTTTCCAGCATAGCTCTTAAACATAGTGAGTCGTATCTAGATCTGAGATCTTGGGC
CTCTGCCCCGACACAGCCTCATACGCCTCACTCTTTACACACACGGTCACTTGCCCCGCGCACTCCCGAG
CCCTTTCCAGCCCTGACACACAGCTGGGATTCTCACTTCCGATCAGCGGTCCTGAACCCGCTCCCAGGGC
ACGGGAACTCCTTCGTGGTGAAGCAGCAAGTGGCGAAGCAGCAGCCTCTGCGCTGCCTCATCTACATAGA
AGTCGCCCTGTCCGTGATGTCACCGACAGTGCCTTGCCCAGTCCCCGTCTGCCTTTCTGCCACTCAACCG
ACCAATCTGCTGCCAGAGCCGCCAAGGGGAAGTGACGTCTGCCTCTCCCTTTTTCCCTCCCGCCCCTGCG
TCTGTTCTCTCCCAAAG
